>Addgene plasmid #69346 | pT7oGFP | depositor full sequence | sequence record 123078 | pT7oGFP sequence 6096 bps
AACACCCCTTGTATTACTGTTTATGTAAGCAGACAGTTTTATTGTTCATGATGATATATTTTTATCTTGT
GCAATGTAACATCAGAGATTTTGAGACACAACGTGGCTTTCCCCCCCCCCCCTGCAGGTCGACGGATCCT
AATACGACTCACTATAGGGAGACTATATCTGTTATTTTTTCACACCACAGATCTATGAGCAAAGGTGAAG
AACTGTTTACCGGCGTTGTGCCGATTCTGGTGGAACTGGATGGCGATGTGAACGGTCACAAATTCAGCGT
GCGTGGTGAAGGTGAAGGCGATGCCACGATTGGCAAACTGACGCTGAAATTTATCTGCACCACCGGCAAA
CTGCCGGTGCCGTGGCCGACGCTGGTGACCACCCTGACCTATGGCGTTCAGTGTTTTAGTCGCTATCCGG
ATCACATGAAACGTCACGATTTCTTTAAATCTGCAATGCCGGAAGGCTATGTGCAGGAACGTACGATTAG
CTTTAAAGATGATGGCAAATATAAAACGCGCGCCGTTGTGAAATTTGAAGGCGATACCCTGGTGAACCGC
ATTGAACTGAAAGGCACGGATTTTAAAGAAGATGGCAATATCCTGGGCCATAAACTGGAATACAACTTTA
ATAGCCATAATGTTTATATTACGGCGGATAAACAGAAAAATGGCATCAAAGCGAATTTTACCGTTCGCCA
TAACGTTGAAGATGGCAGTGTGCAGCTGGCAGATCATTATCAGCAGAATACCCCGATTGGTGATGGTCCG
GTGCTGCTGCCGGATAATCATTATCTGAGCACGCAGACCGTTCTGTCTAAAGATCCGAACGAAAAAGGCA
CGCGGGACCACATGGTTCTGCACGAATATGTGAATGCGGCAGGTATTACGTGGAGCCATCCGCAGTTCGA
AAAATAAGTCGACCGGCTGCTAACAAAGCCCGCGGCCGCTGAAGATCGATCTCGACGAGTGAGAGAAGAT
TTTCAGCCTGATACAGATTAAATCAGAACGCAGAAGCGGTCTGATAAAACAGAATTTGCCTGGCGGCAGT
AGCGCGGTGGTCCCACCTGACCCCATGCCGAACTCAGAAGTGAAACGCCGTAGCGCCGATGGTAGTGTGG
GGTCTCCCCATGCGAGAGTAGGGAACTGCCAGGCATCAAATAAAACGAAAGGCTCAGTCGAAAGACTGGG
CCTTTCGTTTTATCTGTTGTTTGTCGGTGAACGCTCTCCTGAGTAGGACAAATCCGCCGGGAGCGGATTT
GAACGTTGCGAAGCAACGGCCCGGAGGGTGGCGGGCAGGACGCCCGCCATAAACTGCCAGGCATCAAATT
AAGCAGAAGGCCATCCTGACGGATGGCCTTTTTGCGTTTCTACAAACTCTTTTGTTTATTTTTCTAAATA
CATTCAAATATGTATCCGCTCATGAGACAATAACCCCCTTAACGTGAGTTTTCGTTCCACTGAGCGTCAG
ACCCCGTAGAAAAGATCAAAGGATCTTCTTGAGATCCTTTTTTTCTGCGCGTAATCTGCTGCTTGCAAAC
AAAAAAACCACCGCTACCAGCGGTGGTTTGTTTGCCGGATCAAGAGCTACCAACTCTTTTTCCGAAGGTA
ACTGGCTTCAGCAGAGCGCAGATACCAAATACTGTCCTTCTAGTGTAGCCGTAGTTAGGCCACCACTTCA
AGAACTCTGTAGCACCGCCTACATACCTCGCTCTGCTAATCCTGTTACCAGTGGCTGCTGCCAGTGGCGA
TAAGTCGTGTCTTACCGGGTTGGACTCAAGACGATAGTTACCGGATAAGGCGCAGCGGTCGGGCTGAACG
GGGGGTTCGTGCACACAGCCCAGCTTGGAGCGAACGACCTACACCGAACTGAGATACCTACAGCGTGAGC
TATGAGAAAGCGCCACGCTTCCCGAAGGGAGAAAGGCGGACAGGTATCCGGTAAGCGGCAGGGTCGGAAC
AGGAGAGCGCACGAGGGAGCTTCCAGGGGGAAACGCCTGGTATCTTTATAGTCCTGTCGGGTTTCGCCAC
CTCTGACTTGAGCGTCGATTTTTGTGATGCTCGTCAGGGGGGCGGAGCCTATGGAAAAACGCCAGCAACG
CGGCCTTTTTACGGTTCCTGGCCTTTTGCTGGCCTTTTGCTCACATGTTCTTTCCTGCGTTATCCCCTGA
TTCTGTGGATAACCGTATTACCGCCTTTGAGTGAGCTGATACCGCTCGCCGCAGCCGAACGACCGAGCGC
AGCGAGTCAGTGAGCGAGGAAGCGGAAGAGCGCCTGATGCGGTATTTTCTCCTTACGCATCTGTGCGGTA
TTTCACACCGCATACAGATCCTG
[124 nt withheld, positions 2334-2457]
C
[91 nt withheld, positions 2459-2549]
A
[49 nt withheld, positions 2551-2599]
CCTTTGACGTTGGAGTCCACGTTCTTT
[37 nt withheld, positions 2627-2663]
ACCCTATCTCGGTCTATTCTTTTGATTTATAAGGGATTTTGCCGATTTCGGCCTATTGGTTAAAAAATGA
GCTGATTTAACAAAAATTTAACGCGAATTTTAACAAAATATTAACGTTTACAGGATCTGTATGGTGCACT
CTCAGTACAATCTGCTCTGATGCCGCATAGTTAAGCCAGTATACACTCCGCTATCGCTACGTGACTGCCT
CGACCTGCAGCAATTCCAACGCCATCAAAAATAATTCGCGTCTGGCCTTCCTGTAGCCAGCTTTCATCAA
CATTAAATGTGAGCGAGTAACAACCCGTCGGATTCTCCGTGGGAACAAACGGCGGATTGACCGTAATGGG
ATAGGTCACGTTGGTGTAGATGGGCGCATCGTAACCGTGCATCTGCCAGTTTGAGGGGACGACGACAGTA
TCGGCCTCAGGAAGATCGCACTCCAGCCAGCTTTCCGGCACCGCTTCTGGTGCCGGAAACCAGGCAAAGC
GCCATTCGCCATTCAGGCTGCGCAACTGTTGGGAAGGGCGATCGGTGCGGGCCTCTTCGCTATTACGCCA
GCTGGCGAAAGGGGGATGTGCTGCAAGGCGATTAAGTTGGGTAACGCCAGGGTTTTCCCAGTCACGACGT
TGTAAAACGACGGCCAGTGAATCCGTAATCATGGTCATAGCTGTTTCCTGTGTGAAATTGTTATCCGCTC
ACAATTCCACACAACATACGAGCCGGAAGCATAAAGTGTAAAGCCTGGGGTGCCTAATGAGTGAGCTAAC
TTACATTAATTGCGTTGCGCTCACTGCCCGCTTTCCAGTCGGGAAACCTGTCGTGCCAGCTGCATTAATG
AATCGGCCAACGCGCGGGGAGAGGCGGTTTGCGTATTGGGCGCCAGGGTGGTTTTTCTTTTCACCAGTGA
GACGGGCAACAGCTGATTGCCCTTCACCGCCTGGCCCTGAGAGAGTTGCAGCAAGCGGTCCACGCTGGTT
TGCCCCAGCAGGCGAAAATCCTGTTTGATGGTGGTTAACGGCGGGATATAACATGAGCTGTCTTCGGTAT
CGTCGTATCCCACTACCGAGATATCCGCACCAACGCGCAGCCCGGACTCGGTAATGGCGCGCATTGCGCC
CAGCGCCATCTGATCGTTGGCAACCAGCATCGCAGTGGGAACGATGCCCTCATTCAGCATTTGCATGGTT
TGTTGAAAACCGGACATGGCACTCCAGTCGCCTTCCCGTTCCGCTATCGGCTGAATTTGATTGCGAGTGA
GATATTTATGCCAGCCAGCCAGACGCAGACGCGCCGAGACAGAACTTAATGGGCCCGCTAACAGCGCGAT
TTGCTGGTGACCCAATGCGACCAGATGCTCCACGCCCAGTCGCGTACCGTCTTCATGGGAGAAAATAATA
CTGTTGATGGGTGTCTGGTCAGAGACATCAAGAAATAACGCCGGAACATTAGTGCAGGCAGCTTCCACAG
CAATGGCATCCTGGTCATCCAGCGGATAGTTAATGATCAGCCCACTGACGCGTTGCGCGAGAAGATTGTG
CACCGCCGCTTTACAGGCTTCGACGCCGCTTCGTTCTACCATCGACACCACCACGCTGGCACCCAGTTGA
TCGGCGCGAGATTTAATCGCCGCGACAATTTGCGACGGCGCGTGCAGGGCCAGACTGGAGGTGGCAACGC
CAATCAGCAACGACTGTTTGCCCGCCAGTTGTTGTGCCACGCGGTTGGGAATGTAATTCAGCTCCGCCAT
CGCCGCTTCCACTTTTTCCCGCGTTTTCGCAGAAACGTGGCTGGCCTGGTTCACCACGCGGGAAACGGTC
TGATAAGAGACACCGGCATACTCTGCGACATCGTATAACGTTACTGGTTTCACATTCACCACCCTGAATT
GACTCTCTTCCGGGCGCTATCATGCCATACCGCGAAAGGTTTTGCACCATTCCATGGTGTCGGAATTGCT
GCAGGTCGAGGGGGTCATGGCTGCGCCCCGACACCCGCCAACACCCGCTGACGCGCCCTGACGGGCTTGT
CTGCTCCCGGCATCCGCTTACAGACAAGCTGTGACCGTCTCCGGGAGCTGCATGTGTCAGAGGTTTTCAC
CGTCATCACCGAAACGCGCGAGGCAGGATGGCGCCCAACAGTCCCCCGGCCACGGGGCCTGCCACCATAC
CCACGCCGAAACAAGCGCTCATGAGCCCGAAGTGGCGAGCCCGATCTTCCCCATCGGTGATGTCGGCGAT
ATAGGCGCCAGCAACCGCACCTGTGGCGCCGGTGATGCCGGCCACGATGCGTCCGGCGTAGAGGATCCGT
CGACCTGCAGGGGGGGGGGGGCGCTGAGGTCTGCCTCGTGAAGAAGGTGTTGCTGACTCATACCAGGCCT
GAATCGCCCCATCATCCAGCCAGAAAGTGAGGGAGCCACGGTTGATGAGAGCTTTGTTGTAGGTGGACCA
GTTGGTGATTTTGAACTTTTGCTTTGCCACGGAACGGTCTGCGTTGTCGGGAAGATGCGTGATCTGATCC
TTCAACTCAGCAAAAGTTCGATTTATTCAACAAAGCCGCCGTCCCGTCAAGTCAGCGTAATGCTCTGCCA
GTGTTACAACCAATTAACCAATTCTGATTAGAAAAACTCATCGAGCATCAAATGAAACTGCAATTTATTC
ATATCAGGATTATCAATACCATATTTTTGAAAAAGCCGTTTCTGTAATGAAGGAGAAAACTCACCGAGGC
AGTTCCATAGGATGGCAAGATCCTGGTATCGGTCTGCGATTCCGACTCGTCCAACATCAATACAACCTAT
TAATTTCCCCTCGTCAAAAATAAGGTTATCAAGTGAGAAATCACCATGAGTGACGACTGAATCCGGTGAG
AATGGCAAAAGCTTATGCATTTCTTTCCAGACTTGTTCAACAGGCCAGCCATTACGCTCGTCATCAAAAT
CACTCGCATCAACCAAACCGTTATTCATTCGTGATTGCGCCTGAGCGAGACGAAATACGCGATCGCTGTT
AAAAGGACAATTACAAACAGGAATCGAATGCAACCGGCGCAGGAACACTGCCAGCGCATCAACAATATTT
TCACCTGAATCAGGATATTCTTCTAATACCTGGAATGCTGTTTTCCCGGGGATCGCAGTGGTGAGTAACC
ATGCATCATCAGGAGTACGGATAAAATGCTTGATGGTCGGAAGAGGCATAAATTCCGTCAGCCAGTTTAG
TCTGACCATCTCATCTGTAACATCATTGGCAACGCTACCTTTGCCATGTTTCAGAAACAACTCTGGCGCA
TCGGGCTTCCCATACAATCGATAGATTGTCGCACCTGATTGCCCGACATTATCGCGAGCCCATTTATACC
CATATAAATCAGCATCCATGTTGGAATTTAATCGCGGCCTCGAGCAAGACGTTTCCCGTTGAATATGGCT
CAT
Features (pLannotate 1.2.2; 22 found; start..end, strand, type, name):
    140..158     +  promoter       T7 promoter: promoter for bacteriophage T7 RNA polymerase
    195..890     +  CDS            Superfolder GFP: Superfolder GFP is a basic (constitutively fluorescent) green fluorescent protein published in 2005, derived from Aequorea victoria. It is reported to be a very rapidly-maturing weak dimer.
    891..913     +  CDS            Strep-Tag II (fragment): peptide that binds Strep-Tactin®, an engineered form of streptavidin
    926..942     +  CDS            SET1 (fragment): solubility-enhancement tag derived from T7 phage gene 10B
   1038..1153    +  ncRNA          5S rRNA: Accession: RF00001 - 5S ribosomal RNA
   1157..1243    +  terminator     rrnB T1 terminator: Escherichia coli rrnB; transcription terminator T1 from the E. coli rrnB gene
   1335..1362    +  terminator     rrnB T2 terminator: transcription terminator T2 from the E. coli rrnB gene
   1381..1436    +  promoter       AmpR promoter (fragment): bla
   1499..2087    +  rep_origin     ori: high-copy-number ColE1/pMB1/pBR322/pUC origin of replication
   2273..2324    -  misc_feature   bom (fragment): basis of mobility region from pBR322
   2334..2762    +  rep_origin     f1 ori (sequence partly withheld): f1 bacteriophage origin of replication; arrow indicates direction of (+) strand synthesis
   2793..2870    -  misc_feature   bom (fragment): basis of mobility region from pBR322
   3158..3331    -  CDS            lacZα: LacZα fragment of β-galactosidase; lacZ fragment
   3351..3367    -  protein_bind   lac operator: The lac repressor binds to the lac operator to inhibit transcription in E. coli. This inhibition can be relieved by adding lactose or isopropyl-β-D-thiogalactopyranoside (IPTG). lac repressor encoded by lacI
   3375..3405    -  promoter       lac promoter: promoter for the E. coli lac operon
   3420..3441    -  protein_bind   CAP binding site: CAP binding activates transcription in the presence of cAMP. E. coli catabolite activator protein
   3454..4536    -  CDS            lacI: lac repressor; lacI; The lac repressor binds to the lac operator to inhibit transcription in E. coli. This inhibition can be relieved by adding lactose or isopropyl-β-D-thiogalactopyranoside (IPTG).
   4537..4614    -  promoter       lacIq promoter: lacI (mutant); In the lacIq allele, a single base change in the promoter boosts expression of the lacI gene about 10-fold.
   4750..4789    -  CDS            rop (fragment): Rop protein, which maintains plasmids at low copy number; rop
   4790..4971    -  CDS            TcR (fragment): tetracycline efflux protein; tet; confers resistance to tetracycline
   4994..5140    -  CDS            TRA2_ECOLX (fragment): Protein predicted: Swiss-Prot protein existence level 4. Required for transposition of transposon Tn903. From Escherichia coli.
   5281..6096    -  CDS            KanR: aminoglycoside phosphotransferase; aph(3')-Ia; confers resistance to kanamycin in bacteria or G418 (Geneticin®) in eukaryotes
