[The description below was written by a language model from this plasmid's Addgene catalogue record and pLannotate feature annotations shown in this document.]
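Description:
pT7oGFP is a 6,096 bp bacterial expression plasmid built on a pT7-FLAG-4-derived backbone and carrying a superfolder GFP (sfGFP) reporter described as an "orthogonal GFP message under T7 promoter". It is propagated in E. coli under kanamycin selection, conferred by an aph(3')-Ia (KanR) gene. Replication relies on a high-copy ColE1/pMB1-type origin, and an f1 phage origin is also present, which in principle allows single-stranded DNA production. The annotation also detects backbone remnants that are probably non-functional: fragments of bom, rop, a tetracycline resistance gene, a Tn903 transposition protein and the AmpR promoter.

In the expression cassette, a T7 promoter drives the sfGFP coding sequence, which is followed directly by a sequence annotated as a Strep-Tag II fragment, suggesting a C-terminal affinity tag. Transcription ends in an rrnB-derived region containing 5S rRNA sequence and the T1 and T2 terminators. The plasmid also carries lacI under the lacIq promoter, together with a lac promoter/operator, CAP site and lacZα segment. No lac operator is annotated next to the T7 promoter.

The term "orthogonal" implies that the message has an altered ribosome-binding site, read only by ribosomes with a complementary engineered anti-Shine-Dalgarno sequence. The feature table does not annotate this element, however, and the record does not describe it. Consistent with the associated work on ribosomes with tethered subunits, the plasmid most likely serves as a fluorescent reporter for translation by engineered orthogonal ribosomes in hosts or systems that supply T7 RNA polymerase.
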