Addgene plasmid #69346: pT7oGFP
Purpose: Orthogonal GFP message under T7 promoter
Depositing lab: Michael Jewett. Depositing organization: Northwestern University. Publication: Protein synthesis by ribosomes with tethered subunits. Orelle C, Carlson ED, Szal T, Florin T, Jewett MC, Mankin AS. Nature. 2015 Jul 29. doi: 10.1038/nature14862. PubMed 26222032.
Backbone
  Vector backbone: pT7-FLAG-4 base
  Backbone size w/o insert (bp): 5373
  Total vector size (bp): 6096
  Vector type: Unspecified
Growth in bacteria
  Bacterial resistance: Kanamycin, 50 μg/mL
  Growth temperature: 37°C
  Growth strain: DH5alpha
  Copy number: Unknown
Gene/Insert
  Gene/Insert name: Super folder GFP (alt name: sfGFP)
  Insert size (bp): 723
Terms and licenses: Academic/Nonprofit Terms; Industry Terms: Not Available to Industry
How to cite: pT7oGFP was a gift from Michael Jewett (Addgene plasmid # 69346 ; http://n2t.net/addgene:69346 ; RRID:Addgene_69346)
