>Addgene plasmid #69346 | pT7oGFP | addgene partial sequence | sequence record 125388 | pENTR-R 5'-ATGGCTCATAACACCCCTTG-3'
GTTTTATTGTTCATGATGATATATTTTTATCTTGTGCAATGTAACATCAGAGATTTTGAGACACAACGTG
GCTTTCCCCCCCCCCCCTGCAGGTCGACGGATCCTAATACGACTCACTATAGGGAGACTATATCTGTTAT
TTTTTCACACCACAGATCTATGAGCAAAGGTGAAGAACTGTTTACCGGCGTTGTGCCGATTCTGGTGGAA
CTGGATGGCGATGTGAACGGTCACAAATTCAGCGTGCGTGGTGAAGGTGAAGGCGATGCCACGATTGGCA
AACTGACGCTGAAATTTATCTGCACCACCGGCAAACTGCCGGTGCCGTGGCCGACGCTGGTGACCACCCT
GACCTATGGCGTTCAGTGTTTTAGTCGCTATCCGGATCACATGAAACGTCACGATTTCTTTAAATCTGCA
ATGCCGGAAGGCTATGTGCAGGAACGTACGATTAGCTTTAAAGATGATGGCAAATATAAAACGCGCGCCG
TTGTGAAATTTGAAGGCGATACCCTGGTGAACCGCATTGAACTGAAAGGCACGGATTTTAAAGAAGATGG
CAATATCCTGGGCCATAAACTGGAATACAACTTTAATAGCCATAATGTTTATATTACGGCGGATAAACAG
AAAAATGGCATCAAAGCGAATTTTACCGTTCGCCATAACGTTGAAGATGGCAGTGTGCAGCTGGCAGATC
ATTATCAGCAGAATACCCCGATTGGTGATGGTCCGGTGCTGCTGCCGGATAATCATTATCTGAGCACGCA
GACCGTTCTGTCTAAAGATCCGAACGAAAAAGGCACGCGGGACCACATGGTTCTGCACGAATATGTGAAT
GCGGCAGGTATTACGTGGAGCCATCCGCAGTTCGAAAAATAAGTCGACCGGCTGCTAACAAAGCCCGCGG
CCGCTGAAGATCGATCTCGAC
