>Addgene plasmid #69346 | pT7oGFP | addgene partial sequence | sequence record 125389 | pBAD-R 5'-GATTTAATCTGTATCAGG-3'
ATCTTCAGCGGCCGCGGGCTTTGTTAGCAGCCGGTCGACTTATTTTTCGAACTGCGGATGGCTCCACGTA
ATACCTGCCGCATTCACATATTCGTGCAGAACCATGTGGTCCCGCGTGCCTTTTTCGTTCGGATCTTTAG
ACAGAACGGTCTGCGTGCTCAGATAATGATTATCCGGCAGCAGCACCGGACCATCACCAATCGGGGTATT
CTGCTGATAATGATCTGCCAGCTGCACACTGCCATCTTCAACGTTATGGCGAACGGTAAAATTCGCTTTG
ATGCCATTTTTCTGTTTATCCGCCGTAATATAAACATTATGGCTATTAAAGTTGTATTCCAGTTTATGGC
CCAGGATATTGCCATCTTCTTTAAAATCCGTGCCTTTCAGTTCAATGCGGTTCACCAGGGTATCGCCTTC
AAATTTCACAACGGCGCGCGTTTTATATTTGCCATCATCTTTAAAGCTAATCGTACGTTCCTGCACATAG
CCTTCCGGCATTGCAGATTTAAAGAAATCGTGACGTTTCATGTGATCCGGATAGCGACTAAAACACTGAA
CGCCATAGGTCAGGGTGGTCACCAGCGTCGGCCACGGCACCGGCAGTTTGCCGGTGGTGCAGATAAATTT
CAGCGTCAGTTTGCCAATCGTGGCATCGCCTTCACCTTCACCACGCACGCTGAATTTGTGACCGTTCACA
TCGCCATCCAGTTCCACCAGAATCGGCACAACGCCGGTAAACAGTTCTTCACCTTTGCTCATAGATCTGT
GGTGTG
